Addgene plasmid #59970: pCMX-PL1-WDR5
Purpose: Mammalian Expression of WDR5
Depositing lab: Debu Chakravarti. Depositing organization: Northwestern University. Publication: A role for WDR5 in integrating threonine 11 phosphorylation to lysine 4 methylation on histone H3 during androgen signaling and in prostate cancer. Kim JY, Banerjee T, Vinckevicius A, Luo Q, Parker JB, Baker MR, Radhakrishnan I, Wei JJ, Barish GD, Chakravarti D. Mol Cell. 2014 May 22;54(4):613-25. doi: 10.1016/j.molcel.2014.03.043. Epub 2014 May 1. PubMed 24793694.
Backbone
  Vector backbone: pCMX-PL1
  Backbone size w/o insert (bp): 4500
  Total vector size (bp): 5505
  Vector type: Mammalian Expression
Growth in bacteria
  Bacterial resistance: Ampicillin, 100 μg/mL
  Growth temperature: 37°C
  Growth strain: DH5alpha
  Copy number: High Copy
Gene/Insert
  Gene/Insert name: WDR5
  Species: H. sapiens (human)
  Insert size (bp): 1005
  GenBank ID: NM_017588.2 NM_017588.2
  Entrez Gene: WDR5 (a.k.a. BIG-3, BIG3, CFAP89, SWD3)
  Tag / fusion protein: FLAG (C terminal on insert)
  Cloning method: Restriction Enzyme; 5′ cloning site EcoRI (not destroyed); 3′ cloning site HindIII (destroyed during cloning)
  Sequencing primers: 5′ T7 promoter; 3′ CMV primer
Terms and licenses: Academic/Nonprofit Terms; Industry Terms: Not Available to Industry
How to cite: pCMX-PL1-WDR5 was a gift from Debu Chakravarti (Addgene plasmid # 59970 ; http://n2t.net/addgene:59970 ; RRID:Addgene_59970)
