[The description below was written by a language model from this plasmid's Addgene catalogue record.]
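Description:
pCMX-PL1-WDR5 is a mammalian expression plasmid of about 5.5 kb, built by placing the human WDR5 coding sequence (roughly 1 kb) into the approximately 4.5 kb pCMX-PL1 backbone. It is maintained in E. coli as a high-copy plasmid under ampicillin selection. The record does not name the origin of replication, and it lists no mammalian selection marker, so the construct appears suited to transient transfection rather than selection of stable lines.

The insert was cloned by restriction digestion between an EcoRI site at the 5′ end, which remains intact, and a HindIII site at the 3′ end, which was destroyed during cloning. WDR5 carries a C-terminal FLAG epitope, allowing the expressed protein to be detected or immunoprecipitated with anti-FLAG antibodies independently of the endogenous protein. The promoter is not explicitly stated in the record. However, the pCMX backbone name and the use of a CMV sequencing primer suggest CMV-driven expression, and the T7 promoter sequencing primer implies that a T7 promoter lies upstream of the insert, which could in principle support in vitro transcription.

WDR5 is a WD40-repeat protein best known as a core subunit of histone H3 lysine 4 methyltransferase complexes. The associated publication examines its role in linking histone H3 threonine 11 phosphorylation to lysine 4 methylation during androgen signalling and in prostate cancer. The plasmid is accordingly intended for overexpressing tagged WDR5 in mammalian cells for functional, interaction or chromatin-related studies.
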