>Addgene plasmid #59970 | pCMX-PL1-WDR5 | depositor partial sequence | sequence record 95341 | pCMX-PL1-WDR5 sequence 1005 bps
ATGGCGACGGAGGAGAAGAAGCCCGAGACCGAGGCCGCCAGAGCACAGCCAACCCCTTCGTCATCCGCCA
CTCAGAGCAAGCCTACACCTGTGAAGCCAAACTATGCTCTAAAGTTCACCCTTGCTGGCCACACCAAAGC
AGTGTCCTCCGTGAAATTCAGCCCGAATGGAGAGTGGCTGGCAAGTTCATCTGCTGATAAACTTATTAAA
ATTTGGGGCGCGTATGATGGGAAATTTGAGAAAACCATATCTGGTCACAAGCTGGGAATATCCGATGTAG
CCTGGTCGTCAGATTCTAACCTTCTTGTTTCTGCCTCAGATGACAAAACCTTGAAGATATGGGACGTGAG
CTCGGGCAAGTGTCTGAAAACCCTGAAGGGACACAGTAATTATGTCTTTTGCTGCAACTTCAATCCCCAG
TCCAACCTTATTGTCTCAGGATCCTTTGACGAAAGCGTGAGGATATGGGATGTGAAAACAGGGAAGTGCC
TCAAGACTTTGCCAGCTCACTCGGATCCAGTCTCGGCCGTTCATTTTAATCGTGATGGATCCTTGATAGT
TTCAAGTAGCTATGATGGTCTCTGTCGCATCTGGGACACCGCCTCGGGCCAGTGCCTGAAGACGCTCATC
GATGACGACAACCCCCCCGTGTCTTTTGTGAAGTTCTCCCCGAACGGCAAATACATCCTGGCCGCCACGC
TGGACAACACTCTGAAGCTCTGGGACTACAGCAAGGGGAAGTGCCTGAAGACGTACACTGGCCACAAGAA
TGAGAAATACTGCATATTTGCCAATTTCTCTGTTACTGGTGGGAAGTGGATTGTGTCTGGCTCAGAGGAT
AACCTTGTTTACATCTGGAACCTTCAGACGAAAGAGATTGTACAGAAACTACAAGGCCACACAGATGTCG
TGATCTCAACAGCTTGTCACCCAACAGAAAACATCATCGCCTCTGCTGCGCTAGAAAATGACAAAACAAT
TAAACTGTGGAAGAGTGACTGCTAA
