>Addgene plasmid #59970 | pCMX-PL1-WDR5 | addgene partial sequence | sequence record 97970 | CMV-F 5'-CGCAAATGGGCGGTAGGCGTG-3'
AGCAGAGCTCTCTGGCTAACTAGAGAACCCACTGCTTACTGGCTTATCGAAATTAATACGACTCACTATA
GGGAGACCCAAGCTGTACCAGATATCAGGATCCCCCGGGCTGCAGGAATTCGCCATGGCGACGGAGGAGA
AGAAGCCCGAGACCGAGGCCGCCAGAGCACAGCCAACCCCTTCGTCATCCGCCACTCAGAGCAAGCCTAC
ACCTGTGAAGCCAAACTATGCTCTAAAGTTCACCCTTGCTGGCCACACCAAAGCAGTGTCCTCCGTGAAA
TTCAGCCCGAATGGAGAGTGGCTGGCAAGTTCATCTGCTGATAAACTTATTAAAATTTGGGGCGCGTATG
ATGGGAAATTTGAGAAAACCATATCTGGTCACAAGCTGGGAATATCCGATGTAGCCTGGTCGTCAGATTC
TAACCTTCTTGTTTCTGCCTCAGATGACAAAACCTTGAAGATATGGGACGTGAGCTCGGGCAAGTGTCTG
AAAACCCTGAAGGGACACAGTAATTATGTCTTTTGCTGCAACTTCAATCCCCAGTCCAACCTTATTGTCT
CAGGATCCTTTGACGAAAGCGTGAGGATATGGGATGTGAAAACAGGGAAGTGCCTCAAGACTTTGCCAGC
TCACTCGGATCCAGTCTCGGCCGTTCATTTTAATCGTGATGGATCCTTGATAGTTTCAAGTAGCTATGAT
GGTCTCTGTCGCATCTGGGACACCGCCTCGGGCCAGTGCCTGAAGACGCTCATCGATGACGACAACCCCC
CCGTGTCTTTTGTGAAGTTCTCCCCGAACGGCAAATACATCCTGGCCGCCACGCTGGACAACACTCTGAA
GCTCTGGGACTACAGCAAGGGGAAGTGCCTGAAGACGTACACTGGCCACAAGAATGAGAAATACTGCATA
TTTGCCAATTTCTCTGTTACTGGTGGGAAGTGGATTGTGTCTGGCTC
