>Addgene plasmid #59970 | pCMX-PL1-WDR5 | addgene partial sequence | sequence record 97972 | SV40pA-R 5'-GAAATTTGTGATGCTATTGC-3'
GCTGCAATAAACAAGTTAACAACAACAATTGCATTCATTTTATGTTTCAGGTTCAGGGGGAGGTGTGGGA
GGTTTTTTAAAGCAAGTAAAACCTCTACAAATGTGGTATGGCTGATTATGATCTCTAGTCAAGGCACTAT
ACATCAAATATTTTTCCATAATTTTCTTGTATAGCAGTGCAGCTTTTTCCTTTGTGGTGTAAATAGCAAA
GCAAGCAAGAGTTCTATTACTAAACACAGCATGACTCAAAAAACTTAGCAATTCTGAAGGAAAGTCCTTG
GGGTCTTCTACCTTTCTCTTCTTTTTTGGAGGAGTAGAATGTTGAGAGTCAGCAGTAGCCTCATCATCAC
TAGATGGCATTTCTTCTGAGCAAAACAGGTTTTCCTCATTAAAGGCATTCCACCACTGCTCCCATTCATC
AGTTCCATAGGTTGGAATCTAAAATACACAAACAATTAGAATCAGTAGTTTAACACATTATACACTTAAA
AATTTTATATTTACCTTAGAGCTTTAAATCTCTGTAGGTAGTTTGTCCAATTATGTCACACCACAGAAGT
AAGGTTCCTTCACAAAGATCCTCTAGCTACCTAGCTAGCTGGCCAGGATCGGTACCGGGCCCCCCCTCGA
GTTAGCAGTCACTCTTCCACAGTTTAATTGTTTTGTCATTTTCTAGCGCAGCAGAGGCGATGATGTTTTC
TGTTGGGTGACAAGCTGTTGAGATCACGACATCTGTGTGGCCTTGTAGTTTCTGTACAATCTCTTTCGTC
TGAAGGTTCCAGATGTAAACAAGGTTATCCTCTGAGCCAGACACAATCCACTTCCCACCAGTAACAGAGA
AATTGGCAAATATGCAGTATTTCTCATTCTTGTGGCCAGTGTACGTCTTCAGGCACTTCCCCTTGCTGTA
GTCCCAGAGCTTCAGA
